>Addgene plasmid #172925 | pRSETA_ionKE | addgene full sequence | sequence record 339478 | Addgene NGS Result
GATCTCGATCCCGCGAAATTAATACGACTCACTATAGGGAGACCACAACGGTTTCCCTCTAGAAATAATT
TTGTTTAACTTTAAGAAGGAGATATACATATGCATCATCATCACCATCATGTGAGCAAAGGTGAAGAACT
GTTTACCGGTGTTGTTCCGATTCTGGTTGAACTGGATGGTGACGTTAATGGTCACAAATTTTCAGTTAGC
GGTGAAGGCGAAGGTGATGCAACCTATGGTAAACTGACCCTGAAATTTATCTGTACCACCGGCAAACTGC
CGGTTCCGTGGCCGACCCTGGTTACCACCCTGAGCTGGGGTGTTCAGTGTTTTGCACGTTATCCGGATCA
CATGAAACAGCACGATTTTTTCAAAAGCGCAATGCCGGAAGGTTATGTTCAAGAACGTACCATCTTCTTC
AAAGATGACGGCAACTATAAAACCCGTGCCGAAGTTAAATTTGAAGGTGATACCCTGGTGAATCGCATTG
AACTGAAAGGCATCGATTTTAAAGAGGATGGTAATATCCTGGGCCACAAACTGGAATATAATGCCATTCA
TGGCAACGTGTATATCACCGCAGATAAACAGAAAAACGGCATCAAAGCAAATTTTGGCCTGAACTGCAAT
ATTGAAGATGGTTCAGTTCAGCTGGCAGATCATTATCAGCAGAATACCCCGATTGGTGATGGTCCGGTTC
TGCTGCCGGATAATCATTATCTGAGCACCCAGAGCAAACTGAGCAAAGATCCGAATGAAAAACGTGATCA
CATGGTGCTGCTGGAATTTGTTACCGCAGCAGGTATTACCCTGGGTATGGATGAACTGTATAAAGCAGCA
GCAGCCGCAAAAGCCGCTGCAGCAAAAGCGGCAGCTGCGAAAGCTGCCGCAGCCAAAGCAGCGGCAGCTA
AAGCCGCAGCGGCTAAAGCAGGTAGCGGTGGTAGTGGTGGTTCAGGTGGCAGCGGTGGCTCTGGTGGCTC
AGGCGCAGAGGCAGCCGCTGCTGAAGCTGCAGCCGCAGAAGCGGCAGCAGCCGAGGCAGCTGCAGCCGAA
GCAGCCGCTGCAGAGGCAGCAGCAGCTGCATCCATGGTGTCAAAAGGTGAGGAACTGTTTACAGGCGTGG
TGCCGATCCTGGTAGAGCTGGACGGGGATGTGAATGGCCATAAATTCAGCGTTTCAGGTGAAGGTGAGGG
CGACGCCACGTACGGAAAACTGACACTGAAATTCATTTGCACAACAGGTAAACTGCCTGTGCCTTGGCCT
ACACTGGTGACCACCTTTGGTTATGGTCTGATGTGCTTTGCTCGCTATCCTGACCACATGAAACAACATG
ATTTCTTTAAATCTGCCATGCCTGAAGGCTACGTGCAAGAGCGCACCATTTTTTTCAAAGACGATGGGAA
TTACAAAACACGTGCGGAGGTGAAATTCGAGGGCGATACACTGGTTAACCGTATCGAGCTGAAAGGTATC
GACTTCAAAGAGGACGGAAACATTCTGGGTCATAAACTGGAATACAACTACAACAGCCATAACGTGTACA
TCATGGCCGACAAACAAAAAAACGGGATTAAAGTGAACTTCAAAATCCGCCACAACATCGAAGATGGCAG
CGTGCAGCTGGCCGACCACTATCAACAAAACACACCGATCGGCGACGGTCCTGTACTGCTGCCTGACAAC
CACTATCTGTCATATCAGAGCGCACTGTCAAAAGATCCTAACGAGAAACGCGACCACATGGTTCTGCTGG
AATTCGTGACAGCCGCTGGCATTACACTGGGCATGGACGAGCTGTACAAATAAAAGCTTGATCCGGCTGC
TAACAAAGCCCGAAAGGAAGCTGAGTTGGCTGCTGCCACCGCTGAGCAATAACTAGCATAACCCCTTGGG
GCCTCTAAACGGGTCTTGAGGGGTTTTTTGCTGAAAGGAGGAACTATATCCGGATCTGGCGTAATAGCGA
AGAGGCCCGCACCGATCGCCCTTCCCAACAGTTGCGCAGCCTGAATGGCGAATGGG
[124 nt withheld, positions 2017-2140]
C
[91 nt withheld, positions 2142-2232]
A
[49 nt withheld, positions 2234-2282]
CCTTTGACGTTGGAGTCCACGTTCTTT
[37 nt withheld, positions 2310-2346]
ACCCTATCTCGGTCTATTCTTTTGATTTATAAGGGATTTTGCCGATTTCGGCCTATTGGTTAAAAAATGA
GCTGATTTAACAAAAATTTAACGCGAATTTTAACAAAATATTAACGCTTACAATTTAGGTGGCACTTTTC
GGGGAAATGTGCGCGGAACCCCTATTTGTTTATTTTTCTAAATACATTCAAATATGTATCCGCTCATGAG
ACAATAACCCTGATAAATGCTTCAATAATATTGAAAAAGGAAGAGTATGAGTATTCAACATTTCCGTGTC
GCCCTTATTCCCTTTTTTGCGGCATTTTGCCTTCCTGTTTTTGCTCACCCAGAAACGCTGGTGAAAGTAA
AAGATGCTGAAGATCAGTTGGGTGCACGAGTGGGTTACATCGAACTGGATCTCAACAGCGGTAAGATCCT
TGAGAGTTTTCGCCCCGAAGAACGTTTTCCAATGATGAGCACTTTTAAAGTTCTGCTATGTGGCGCGGTA
TTATCCCGTATTGACGCCGGGCAAGAGCAACTCGGTCGCCGCATACACTATTCTCAGAATGACTTGGTTG
AGTACTCACCAGTCACAGAAAAGCATCTTACGGATGGCATGACAGTAAGAGAATTATGCAGTGCTGCCAT
AACCATGAGTGATAACACTGCGGCCAACTTACTTCTGACAACGATCGGAGGACCGAAGGAGCTAACCGCT
TTTTTGCACAACATGGGGGATCATGTAACTCGCCTTGATCGTTGGGAACCGGAGCTGAATGAAGCCATAC
CAAACGACGAGCGTGACACCACGATGCCTGTAGCAATGGCAACAACGTTGCGCAAACTATTAACTGGCGA
ACTACTTACTCTAGCTTCCCGGCAACAATTAATAGACTGGATGGAGGCGGATAAAGTTGCAGGACCACTT
CTGCGCTCGGCCCTTCCGGCTGGCTGGTTTATTGCTGATAAATCTGGAGCCGGTGAGCGTGGGTCTCGCG
GTATCATTGCAGCACTGGGGCCAGATGGTAAGCCCTCCCGTATCGTAGTTATCTACACGACGGGGAGTCA
GGCAACTATGGATGAACGAAATAGACAGATCGCTGAGATAGGTGCCTCACTGATTAAGCATTGGTAACTG
TCAGACCAAGTTTACTCATATATACTTTAGATTGATTTAAAACTTCATTTTTAATTTAAAAGGATCTAGG
TGAAGATCCTTTTTGATAATCTCATGACCAAAATCCCTTAACGTGAGTTTTCGTTCCACTGAGCGTCAGA
CCCCGTAGAAAAGATCAAAGGATCTTCTTGAGATCCTTTTTTTCTGCGCGTAATCTGCTGCTTGCAAACA
AAAAAACCACCGCTACCAGCGGTGGTTTGTTTGCCGGATCAAGAGCTACCAACTCTTTTTCCGAAGGTAA
CTGGCTTCAGCAGAGCGCAGATACCAAATACTGTTCTTCTAGTGTAGCCGTAGTTAGGCCACCACTTCAA
GAACTCTGTAGCACCGCCTACATACCTCGCTCTGCTAATCCTGTTACCAGTGGCTGCTGCCAGTGGCGAT
AAGTCGTGTCTTACCGGGTTGGACTCAAGACGATAGTTACCGGATAAGGCGCAGCGGTCGGGCTGAACGG
GGGGTTCGTGCACACAGCCCAGCTTGGAGCGAACGACCTACACCGAACTGAGATACCTACAGCGTGAGCT
ATGAGAAAGCGCCACGCTTCCCGAAGGGAGAAAGGCGGACAGGTATCCGGTAAGCGGCAGGGTCGGAACA
GGAGAGCGCACGAGGGAGCTTCCAGGGGGAAACGCCTGGTATCTTTATAGTCCTGTCGGGTTTCGCCACC
TCTGACTTGAGCGTCGATTTTTGTGATGCTCGTCAGGGGGGCGGAGCCTATGGAAAAACGCCAGCAACGC
GGCCTTTTTACGGTTCCTGGCCTTTTGCTGGCCTTTTGCTCACATGTTCTTTCCTGCGTTATCCCCTGAT
TCTGTGGATAACCGTATTACCGCCTTTGAGTGAGCTGATACCGCTCGCCGCAGCCGAACGACCGAGCGCA
GCGAGTCAGTGAGCGAGGAAGCGGAAGAGCGCCCAATACGCAAACCGCCTCTCCCCGCGCGTTGGCCGAT
TCATTAATGCAG
Features (pLannotate 1.2.2; 12 found; start..end, strand, type, name):
     20..38      +  promoter       T7 promoter: promoter for bacteriophage T7 RNA polymerase
     70..92      +  RBS            RBS: efficient ribosome binding site from bacteriophage T7 gene 10 (Olins and Rangwala, 1989)
    121..834     +  CDS            mCerulean3: mCerulean3 is a basic (constitutively fluorescent) cyan fluorescent protein published in 2011, derived from Aequorea victoria. It is reported to be a somewhat slowly-maturing monomer with very low acid sensitivity.
   1084..1800    +  CDS            Citrine: Citrine is a basic (constitutively fluorescent) yellow fluorescent protein published in 2001, derived from Aequorea victoria. It has moderate acid sensitivity.
   1816..1865    +  CDS            SET1 (fragment): solubility-enhancement tag derived from T7 phage gene 10B
   1873..1920    +  terminator     T7 terminator: transcription terminator for bacteriophage T7 RNA polymerase
   1946..2012    +  CDS            lacZα (fragment): LacZα fragment of β-galactosidase; lacZ fragment
   2017..2445    +  rep_origin     f1 ori (sequence partly withheld): f1 bacteriophage origin of replication; arrow indicates direction of (+) strand synthesis
   2498..2602    +  promoter       AmpR promoter: bla
   2603..3463    +  CDS            AmpR: β-lactamase; bla; confers resistance to ampicillin, carbenicillin, and related antibiotics
   3634..4222    +  rep_origin     ori: high-copy-number ColE1/pMB1/pBR322/pUC origin of replication
   4405..4458    +  CDS            lacI (fragment): lac repressor; lacI; The lac repressor binds to the lac operator to inhibit transcription in E. coli. This inhibition can be relieved by adding lactose or isopropyl-β-D-thiogalactopyranoside (IPTG).
