[The description below was written by a language model from this plasmid's Addgene catalogue record and pLannotate feature annotations shown in this document.]
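Description:
pRSETA_ionKE is a bacterial expression plasmid built on the pRSETA backbone that encodes a genetically encoded FRET sensor for ionic strength, intended for production in E. coli. It is a high-copy plasmid carrying a ColE1/pUC-type origin of replication and a β-lactamase gene with its own promoter for ampicillin selection. An f1 phage origin is also present, which in principle allows single-stranded DNA production. The sequenced plasmid is about 4.5 kb, consistent with the stated backbone and a roughly 1.7 kb synthetic insert placed between the NdeI and HindIII sites.

Expression is driven by a T7 promoter followed by the efficient ribosome binding site from T7 gene 10 and is ended by a T7 terminator, so the construct requires a host that supplies T7 RNA polymerase. The open reading frame contains the cyan donor mCerulean3 at the N-terminal side and the yellow acceptor (annotated as Citrine, described by the depositor as mCitrine) at the C-terminal side. They are separated by an unannotated stretch of about 250 bp that corresponds to the sensing linker. According to the depositor, this linker uses lysine and glutamic acid as its positively and negatively charged residues, hence the "KE" designation. The presumed principle is that electrostatic attraction between the oppositely charged linker segments is screened as ionic strength rises, changing the distance between the fluorophores and thus the FRET efficiency. The record lists an N-terminal His tag, useful for affinity purification, although it is not separately annotated in the feature table. Short SET1, lacZα and lacI fragments appear to be backbone remnants. The sensor is used for measuring ionic strength in living cells or with purified protein.
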