Addgene plasmid #172925: pRSETA_ionKE
Purpose: Ionic strength FRET sensor with mCerulean3 and mCitrine for E. coli expression.
Depositing lab: Arnold Boersma. Depositing organization: University of Groningen. Publication: Ionic Strength Sensing in Living Cells. Liu B, Poolman B, Boersma AJ. ACS Chem Biol. 2017 Oct 20;12(10):2510-2514. doi: 10.1021/acschembio.7b00348. Epub 2017 Sep 6. PubMed 28853549.
Backbone
  Vector backbone: pRSETA
  Backbone size w/o insert (bp): 2754
  Vector type: Bacterial Expression
Growth in bacteria
  Bacterial resistance: Ampicillin, 100 μg/mL
  Growth temperature: 37°C
  Growth strain: DH5alpha
  Copy number: High Copy
Gene/Insert
  Gene/Insert name: IonicStrengthSensorKE
  Species: Synthetic
  Insert size (bp): 1704
  Promoter: T7
  Tag / fusion protein: His (N terminal on insert)
  Cloning method: Restriction Enzyme; 5′ cloning site NdeI (unknown if destroyed); 3′ cloning site HindIII (unknown if destroyed)
Terms and licenses: Academic/Nonprofit Terms; Industry Terms: Not Available to Industry
Depositor comments: Linker comprises Lysine and Glutamic acid as positive/negative amino acids.
How to cite: pRSETA_ionKE was a gift from Arnold Boersma (Addgene plasmid # 172925 ; http://n2t.net/addgene:172925 ; RRID:Addgene_172925)
